Addgene plasmid #153387: lvl0 RbcS2bt
Purpose: Plant terminator
Depositing lab: Naomi Nakayama. Depositing organization: University of Edinburgh. Publication: Mobius Assembly for Plant Systems highlights promoter-terminator interaction in gene regulation. Andreou , Andreas I., Nirkko, Jessica , Ochoa-Villarreal, Marisol , Nakayama, Naomi. bioRxiv, March 31, 2021 10.1101/2021.03.31.437819.
Backbone
  Vector backbone: mUAV
  Backbone size w/o insert (bp): 2053
  Vector type: Plant Expression
Growth in bacteria
  Bacterial resistance: Chloramphenicol, 25 μg/mL
  Growth temperature: 37°C
  Growth strain: DH5alpha
  Copy number: High Copy
Gene/Insert
  Gene/Insert name: RbcS2b terminator
  Species: A. thaliana (mustard weed)
  Insert size (bp): 218
  Cloning method: Restriction Enzyme; 5′ cloning site AarI (destroyed during cloning); 3′ cloning site AarI (destroyed during cloning)
  Sequencing primers: 5′ tgccacctgacgtctaagaa; 3′ attaccgcctttgagtgagc
Terms and licenses: Academic/Nonprofit Terms; Industry Terms: Not Available to Industry
How to cite: lvl0 RbcS2bt was a gift from Naomi Nakayama (Addgene plasmid # 153387 ; http://n2t.net/addgene:153387 ; RRID:Addgene_153387)
