[The description below was written by a language model from this plasmid's Addgene catalogue record and pLannotate feature annotations shown in this document.]
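Description:
lvl0 RbcS2bt is a Level 0 standard-part plasmid from the Mobius Assembly for Plant Systems toolkit, carrying the terminator of the Arabidopsis thaliana RbcS2b gene (a Rubisco small subunit gene) as a 218 bp insert in the mUAV backbone (2,053 bp; 2,271 bp in total). Although catalogued as a plant expression vector, it is a storage and donor plasmid for a single regulatory part rather than a complete expression construct: the record lists no plant promoter, coding sequence, plant selection marker or T-DNA elements. It is maintained in E. coli through a high-copy ColE1/pUC-type origin and selected with chloramphenicol, with resistance provided by the cat gene under its native promoter and followed by the phage lambda t0 terminator.

The terminator was inserted using the Type IIS enzyme AarI, and both AarI sites were destroyed during cloning, which is typical of Golden Gate-style domestication of a part into a universal acceptor vector. The automated annotation did not label the plant insert itself. By elimination it probably sits in the unannotated stretch spanning the sequence origin, between the putative bacterial terminator and the his operon terminator. These two elements likely insulate the cloning site from transcriptional read-through from the backbone.

The part is intended to be combined with promoter and coding-sequence modules in hierarchical assemblies to build plant transcription units, where it supplies the 3′ signals for transcription termination and polyadenylation. The associated work examined how promoter and terminator combinations interact to influence gene expression, so this plasmid serves as one of several interchangeable terminator options for tuning transgene output in plants.
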