Features (pLannotate 1.2.2; 6 found; start..end, strand, type, name):
      7..64      +  terminator     his operon terminator: This putative transcriptin terminator from the E. coli his operon has a 2-bp deletion introduced during synthesis. Its efficiency has not been determined.
    259..847     -  rep_origin     ori: high-copy-number ColE1/pMB1/pBR322/pUC origin of replication
   1030..1124    -  terminator     lambda t0 terminator: transcription terminator from phage lambda
   1148..1804    -  CDS            cat: CAT_ECOLX - Experimental evidence at protein level: Swiss-Prot protein existence level 1. This enzyme is an effector of chloramphenicol resistance in bacteria. From Escherichia coli. This protein is used as a marker in many commonly used cloning vectors, such as pACYC184.
   1805..1902    -  promoter       cat promoter: promoter of the E. coli cat gene encoding chloramphenicol acetyltransferase
   1988..2031    -  terminator     bacterial terminator: putative bacterial transcription terminator
>Addgene plasmid #153387 | lvl0 RbcS2bt | addgene full sequence | sequence record 314902 | Addgene NGS Result
CTGCAGTCCGGCAAAAAAGGGCAAGGTGTCACCACCCTGCCCTTTTTCTTTAAAACCGAAAAGATTACTT
CGCGTTATGCAGGCTTCCTCGCTCACTGACTCGCTGCGCTCGGTCGTTCGGCTGCGGCGAGCGGTATCAG
CTCACTCAAAGGCGGTAATACGGTTATCCACAGAATCAGGGGATAACGCAGGAAAGAACATGTGAGCAAA
AGGCCAGCAAAAGGCCAGGAACCGTAAAAAGGCCGCGTTGCTGGCGTTTTTCCACAGGCTCCGCCCCCCT
GACGAGCATCACAAAAATCGACGCTCAAGTCAGAGGTGGCGAAACCCGACAGGACTATAAAGATACCAGG
CGTTTCCCCCTGGAAGCTCCCTCGTGCGCTCTCCTGTTCCGACCCTGCCGCTTACCGGATACCTGTCCGC
CTTTCTCCCTTCGGGAAGCGTGGCGCTTTCTCATAGCTCACGCTGTAGGTATCTCAGTTCGGTGTAGGTC
GTTCGCTCCAAGCTGGGCTGTGTGCACGAACCCCCCGTTCAGCCCGACCGCTGCGCCTTATCCGGTAACT
ATCGTCTTGAGTCCAACCCGGTAAGACACGACTTATCGCCACTGGCAGCAGCCACTGGTAACAGGATTAG
CAGAGCGAGGTATGTAGGCGGTGCTACAGAGTTCTTGAAGTGGTGGCCTAACTACGGCTACACTAGAAGA
ACAGTATTTGGTATCTGCGCTCTGCTGAAGCCAGTTACCTTCGGAAAAAGAGTTGGTAGCTCTTGATCCG
GCAAACAAACCACCGCTGGTAGCGGTGGTTTTTTTGTTTGCAAGCAGCAGATTACGCGCAGAAAAAAAGG
ATCTCAAGAAGATCCTTTGATCTTTTCTACGGGGTCTGACGCTCAGTGGAACGAAAACTCACGTTAAGGG
ATTTTGGTCATGAGATTATCAAAAAGGATCTTCACCTAGATCCTTTTAAATTAAAAATGAAGTTTTAAAT
CAATCTAAAGTATATATGAGTAAACTTGGTCTGACAGCTCGAGGCTTGGATTCTCACCAATAAAAAACGC
CCGGCGGCAACCGAGCGTTCTGAACAAATCCAGATGGAGTTCTGAGGTCATTACTGGATCTATCAACAGG
AGTCCAAGCGAGCTCGATATCAAATTACGCCCCGCCCTGCCACTCATCGCAGTACTGTTGTAATTCATTA
AGCATTCTGCCGACATGGAAGCCATCACAAACGGCATGATGAACCTGAATCGCCAGCGGCATCAGCACCT
TGTCGCCTTGCGTATAATATTTGCCCATGGTGAAAACGGGGGCGAAGAAGTTGTCCATATTGGCCACGTT
TAAATCAAAACTGGTGAAACTCACCCAGGGATTGGCTGAGACGAAAAACATATTCTCAATAAACCCTTTA
GGGAAATAGGCCAGGTTTTCACCGTAACACGCCACATCTTGCGAATATATGTGTAGAAACTGCCGGAAAT
CGTCGTGGTATTCACTCCAGAGCGATGAAAACGTTTCAGTTTGCTCATGGAAAACGGTGTAACAAGGGTG
AACACTATCCCATATCACCAGCTCACCGTCTTTCATTGCCATACGAAATTCCGGATGAGCATTCATCAGG
CGGGCAAGAATGTGAATAAAGGCCGGATAAAACTTGTGCTTATTTTTCTTTACGGTCTTTAAAAAGGCCG
TAATATCCAGCTGAACGGTCTGGTTATAGGTACATTGAGCAACTGACTGAAATGCCTCAAAATGTTCTTT
ACGATGCCATTGGGATATATCAACGGTGGTATATCCAGTGATTTTTTTCTCCATTTTAGCTTCCTTAGCT
CCTGAAAATCTCGATAACTCAAAAAATACGCCCGGTAGTGATCTTATTTCATTATGGTGAAAGTTGGAAC
CTCTTACGTGCCCGATCAACTCGAGTGCCACCTGACGTCTAAGAAACCATTATTATCATGACATTAACCT
ATAAAAATAGGCGTATCACGAGGCAGAATTTCAGATAAAAAAAATCCTTAGCTTTCGCTAAGGATGATTT
CTGGAATTCGGTCTCTGCTTTCCCCTTTCTGGAATATTCAGCGTTGATTATTCTGGAACCCATTTCTATG
TGGTCAATGCAAATTTAAGAAATTATTTGCCGACTTAACAGTTGAGGAACTATTGTTTGAAAGTGAAAAT
GTTATTCCTATCAGTTTCTCTATAATTATAGTTATCATTTCATTTCATTTTTGCCCTTAAATCTTTGAAA
TCTTATTTTTCGTTTAGCTCCGCTTGAGACC
